>Addgene plasmid #100407 | pCMV_mEm_4GS_LF82_809 | addgene full sequence | sequence record 209744 | Addgene NGS Result
TACGCCAGCTGGCGAAAGGGGGATGTGCTGCAAGGCGATTAAGTTGGGTAACGCCAGGGTTTTCCCAGTC
ACGACGTTGTAAAACGACGGCCAGTGAGTTCGAGCTTGCATGCCTGCAGGTCGTTACATAACTTACGGTA
AATGGCCCGCCTGGCTGACCGCCCAACGACCCCCGCCCATTGACGTCAATAATGACGTATGTTCCCATAG
TAACGCCAATAGGGACTTTCCATTGACGTCAATGGGTGGAGTATTTACGGTAAACTGCCCACTTGGCAGT
ACATCAAGTGTATCATATGCCAAGTACGCCCCCTATTGACGTCAATGACGGTAAATGGCCCGCCTGGCAT
TATGCCCAGTACATGACCTTATGGGACTTTCCTACTTGGCAGTACATCTACGTATTAGTCATCGCTATTA
CCATGGTGATGCGGTTTTGGCAGTACATCAATGGGCGTGGATAGCGGTTTGACTCACGGGGATTTCCAAG
TCTCCACCCCATTGACGTCAATGGGAGTTTGTTTTGGCACCAAAATCAACGGGACTTTCCAAAATGTCGT
AACAACTCCGCCCCATTGACGCAAATGGGCGGTAGGCGTGTACGGTGGGAGGTCTATATAAGCAGAGCTC
GTTTAGTGAACCGTCAGATCGCCTGGAGACGCCATCCACGCTGTTTTGACCTCCATAGAAGACACCGGGA
CCGATCCAGCCTCCGGACTCTAGAGGATCCGGTACTAGAGGAACTGAAAAACCAGAAAGTTAACTGGTAA
GTTTAGTCTTTTTGTCTTTTATTTCAGGTCCCGGATCCGGTGGTGGTGCAAATCAAAGAACTGCTCCTCA
GTGGATGTTGCCTTTACTTCTAGGCCTGTACGGAAGTGTTACTTCTGCTCTAAAAGCTGCGGAATTGTAC
CCGCGGGCCCACCATGGTGAGCAAGGGCGAGGAGCTGTTCACCGGGGTGGTGCCCATCCTGGTCGAGCTG
GACGGCGACGTAAACGGCCACAAGTTCAGCGTGTCCGGCGAGGGCGAGGGCGATGCCACCTACGGCAAGC
TGACCCTGAAGTTCATCTGCACCACCGGCAAGCTGCCCGTGCCCTGGCCCACCCTCGTGACCACCTTGAC
CTACGGCGTGCAGTGCTTCGCCCGCTACCCCGACCACATGAAGCAGCACGACTTCTTCAAGTCCGCCATG
CCCGAAGGCTACGTCCAGGAGCGCACCATCTTCTTCAAGGACGACGGCAACTACAAGACCCGCGCCGAGG
TGAAGTTCGAGGGCGACACCCTGGTGAACCGCATCGAGCTGAAGGGCATCGACTTCAAGGAGGACGGCAA
CATCCTGGGGCACAAGCTGGAGTACAACTACAACAGCCACAAGGTCTATATCACCGCCGACAAGCAGAAG
AACGGCATCAAGGTGAACTTCAAGACCCGCCACAACATCGAGGACGGCAGCGTGCAGCTCGCCGACCACT
ACCAGCAGAACACCCCCATCGGCGACGGCCCCGTGCTGCTGCCCGACAACCACTACCTGAGCACCCAGTC
CAAGCTGAGCAAAGACCCCAACGAGAAGCGCGATCACATGGTCCTGCTGGAGTTCGTGACCGCCGCCGGG
ATCACTCTCGGCATGGACGAGCTGTACAAGCGAATTGGTGGAGGGGGCGGTTCCGGTGGCGGAGGTTCCC
GAATTCGTCGACGGAGATCTGATATGGAAATCACGGCTGATCAGTTTGTGACTTGCCGTAGCAGGAGAGT
GCTGACGGATGACGGACAGCAGGGGATGGACGGTAAACTAGGTATTGGGTCTTCTACAGAGAAGACTCAA
GGGTTGGTAGCAGCGGTGATTTATGCTAACTGCGCAGACCTTAACAACCAACAGCTTGATGAGATTATCG
AGTGGGTTCGTCTCTATAAGTACTGAATCGGTACCCTCGAGAAGCTTGCGGCCGCGGGGATCCAGACATG
ATAAGATACATTGATGAGTTTGGACAAACCACAACTAGAATGCAGTGAAAAAAATGCTTTATTTGTGAAA
TTTGTGATGCTATTGCTTTATTTGTAACCATTATAAGCTGCAATAAACAAGTTAACAACAACAATTGCAT
TCATTTTATGTTTCAGGTTCAGGGGGAGGTGTGGGAGGTTTTTTCGGATCCTCTAGAGTCGATCTGCAGG
CATGCTAGCTTGGCGTAATCATGGTCATAGCTGTTTCCTGTGTGAAATTGTTATCCGCTCACAATTCCAC
ACAACATACGAGCCGGAAGCATAAAGTGTAAAGCCTGGGGTGCCTAATGAGTGAGCTAACTCACATTAAT
TGCGTTGCGCTCACTGCCCGCTTTCCAGTCGGGAAACCTGTCGTGCCAGCTGCATTAATGAATCGGCCAA
CGCGCGGGGAGAGGCGGTTTGCGTATTGGGCGCTCTTCCGCTTCCTCGCTCACTGACTCGCTGCGCTCGG
TCGTTCGGCTGCGGCGAGCGGTATCAGCTCACTCAAAGGCGGTAATACGGTTATCCACAGAATCAGGGGA
TAACGCAGGAAAGAACATGTGAGCAAAAGGCCAGCAAAAGGCCAGGAACCGTAAAAAGGCCGCGTTGCTG
GCGTTTTTCCATAGGCTCCGCCCCCCTGACGAGCATCACAAAAATCGACGCTCAAGTCAGAGGTGGCGAA
ACCCGACAGGACTATAAAGATACCAGGCGTTTCCCCCTGGAAGCTCCCTCGTGCGCTCTCCTGTTCCGAC
CCTGCCGCTTACCGGATACCTGTCCGCCTTTCTCCCTTCGGGAAGCGTGGCGCTTTCTCATAGCTCACGC
TGTAGGTATCTCAGTTCGGTGTAGGTCGTTCGCTCCAAGCTGGGCTGTGTGCACGAACCCCCCGTTCAGC
CCGACCGCTGCGCCTTATCCGGTAACTATCGTCTTGAGTCCAACCCGGTAAGACACGACTTATCGCCACT
GGCAGCAGCCACTGGTAACAGGATTAGCAGAGCGAGGTATGTAGGCGGTGCTACAGAGTTCTTGAAGTGG
TGGCCTAACTACGGCTACACTAGAAGAACAGTATTTGGTATCTGCGCTCTGCTGAAGCCAGTTACCTTCG
GAAAAAGAGTTGGTAGCTCTTGATCCGGCAAACAAACCACCGCTGGTAGCGGTGGTTTTTTTGTTTGCAA
GCAGCAGATTACGCGCAGAAAAAAAGGATCTCAAGAAGATCCTTTGATCTTTTCTACGGGGTCTGACGCT
CAGTGGAACGAAAACTCACGTTAAGGGATTTTGGTCATGAGATTATCAAAAAGGATCTTCACCTAGATCC
TTTTAAATTAAAAATGAAGTTTTAAATCAATCTAAAGTATATATGAGTAAACTTGGTCTGACAGTTACCA
ATGCTTAATCAGTGAGGCACCTATCTCAGCGATCTGTCTATTTCGTTCATCCATAGTTGCCTGACTCCCC
GTCGTGTAGATAACTACGATACGGGAGGGCTTACCATCTGGCCCCAGTGCTGCAATGATACCGCGAGACC
CACGCTCACCGGCTCCAGATTTATCAGCAATAAACCAGCCAGCCGGAAGGGCCGAGCGCAGAAGTGGTCC
TGCAACTTTATCCGCCTCCATCCAGTCTATTAATTGTTGCCGGGAAGCTAGAGTAAGTAGTTCGCCAGTT
AATAGTTTGCGCAACGTTGTTGCCATTGCTACAGGCATCGTGGTGTCACGCTCGTCGTTTGGTATGGCTT
CATTCAGCTCCGGTTCCCAACGATCAAGGCGAGTTACATGATCCCCCATGTTGTGCAAAAAAGCGGTTAG
CTCCTTCGGTCCTCCGATCGTTGTCAGAAGTAAGTTGGCCGCAGTGTTATCACTCATGGTTATGGCAGCA
CTGCATAATTCTCTTACTGTCATGCCATCCGTAAGATGCTTTTCTGTGACTGGTGAGTACTCAACCAAGT
CATTCTGAGAATAGTGTATGCGGCGACCGAGTTGCTCTTGCCCGGCGTCAATACGGGATAATACCGCGCC
ACATAGCAGAACTTTAAAAGTGCTCATCATTGGAAAACGTTCTTCGGGGCGAAAACTCTCAAGGATCTTA
CCGCTGTTGAGATCCAGTTCGATGTAACCCACTCGTGCACCCAACTGATCTTCAGCATCTTTTACTTTCA
CCAGCGTTTCTGGGTGAGCAAAAACAGGAAGGCAAAATGCCGCAAAAAAGGGAATAAGGGCGACACGGAA
ATGTTGAATACTCATACTCTTCCTTTTTCAATATTATTGAAGCATTTATCAGGGTTATTGTCTCATGAGC
GGATACATATTTGAATGTATTTAGAAAAATAAACAAATAGGGGTTCCGCGCACATTTCCCCGAAAAGTGC
CACCTGACGTCTAAGAAACCATTATTATCATGACATTAACCTATAAAAATAGGCGTATCACGAGGCCCTT
TCGTCTCGCGCGTTTCGGTGATGACGGTGAAAACCTCTGACACATGCAGCTCCCGGAGACGGTCACAGCT
TGTCTGTAAGCGGATGCCGGGAGCAGACAAGCCCGTCAGGGCGCGTCAGCGGGTGTTGGCGGGTGTCGGG
GCTGGCTTAACTATGCGGCATCAGAGCAGATTGTACTGAGAGTGCACCATATGCGGTGTGAAATACCGCA
CAGATGCGTAAGGAGAAAATACCGCATCAGGCGCCATTCGCCATTCAGGCTGCGCAACTGTTGGGAAGGG
CGATCGGTGCGGGCCTCTTCGCTAT
Features (pLannotate 1.2.2; 16 found; start..end, strand, type, name):
    103..123     -  misc_feature   MCS (fragment): pUC18/19 multiple cloning site
    122..425     +  enhancer       CMV enhancer: human cytomegalovirus immediate early enhancer
    426..629     +  promoter       CMV promoter: human cytomegalovirus (CMV) immediate early promoter
    767..863     +  intron         SV40 intron: modified SV40 intron with splice donor and acceptor sites
    924..1640    +  CDS            mEmerald: mEmerald is a basic (constitutively fluorescent) green fluorescent protein published in 1998, derived from Aequorea victoria. It is reported to be a very rapidly-maturing monomer with moderate acid sensitivity.
   1949..2083    -  polyA_signal   SV40 poly(A) signal: SV40 polyadenylation signal
   2218..2234    -  protein_bind   lac operator: The lac repressor binds to the lac operator to inhibit transcription in E. coli. This inhibition can be relieved by adding lactose or isopropyl-β-D-thiogalactopyranoside (IPTG). lac repressor encoded by lacI
   2242..2272    -  promoter       lac promoter: promoter for the E. coli lac operon
   2287..2308    -  protein_bind   CAP binding site: CAP binding activates transcription in the presence of cAMP. E. coli catabolite activator protein
   2321..2413    -  CDS            lacI (fragment): lac repressor; lacI; The lac repressor binds to the lac operator to inhibit transcription in E. coli. This inhibition can be relieved by adding lactose or isopropyl-β-D-thiogalactopyranoside (IPTG).
   2596..3184    -  rep_origin     ori: high-copy-number ColE1/pMB1/pBR322/pUC origin of replication
   3355..4215    -  CDS            AmpR: β-lactamase; bla; confers resistance to ampicillin, carbenicillin, and related antibiotics
   4216..4320    -  promoter       AmpR promoter: bla
   4415..4450    +  CDS            rop (fragment): Rop protein, which maintains plasmids at low copy number; rop
   4552..4651    +  misc_feature   bom (fragment): basis of mobility region from pBR322
   4657..97      -  CDS            lacZα (fragment) (across the origin): LacZα fragment of β-galactosidase; lacZ fragment
