[The description below was written by a language model from this plasmid's Addgene catalogue record and pLannotate feature annotations shown in this document.]
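Description:
pCMV_mEm_4GS_LF82_809 is a mammalian expression plasmid built on a pCMV backbone that produces the protein encoded by the LF82_809 coding sequence of E. coli strain LF82 as a fusion to the green fluorescent protein mEmerald. In bacteria it is maintained through a high-copy ColE1/pUC-type origin and selected with ampicillin via the β-lactamase gene and its native promoter. The annotated sequence also carries cloning-vector remnants with no role in the expression cassette: fragments of lacZα, lacI, rop and the pBR322 bom region, together with a lac promoter, operator and CAP site. No mammalian selection marker is annotated, which suggests the plasmid is intended for transient transfection.

The expression cassette starts with the human cytomegalovirus immediate-early enhancer and promoter, followed by a modified SV40 intron with splice donor and acceptor sites, a common addition to improve transcript processing and expression. The mEmerald open reading frame comes next and sits at the N terminus of the fusion. The roughly 200 bp LF82_809 insert, introduced by ligation-independent cloning, is not itself called in the feature table, but it presumably lies in the unannotated interval between mEmerald and the SV40 polyadenylation signal that terminates the transcript. The "4GS" in the name suggests a glycine-serine linker between fluorophore and bacterial protein, although the record does not describe it explicitly.

The construct belongs to a collection made for an imaging screen in which candidate bacterial effector proteins were expressed exogenously in HeLa cells. The mEmerald tag allows the localisation of the bacterial protein to be followed and transfected cells to be identified while cellular phenotypes are scored.
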