Addgene plasmid #100407: pCMV_mEm_4GS_LF82_809
Purpose: Mammalian expression of E. coli LF82_809 CDS fused to mEmerald
Depositing lab: Alan Huett. Depositing organization: University of Nottingham. Publication: A multi-phenotypic imaging screen to identify bacterial effectors by exogenous expression in a HeLa cell line. Collins A, Huett A. Sci Data. 2018 May 15;5:180081. doi: 10.1038/sdata.2018.81. PubMed 29762554.
Backbone
  Vector backbone: pCMV
  Backbone size w/o insert (bp): 4502
  Vector type: Mammalian Expression
Growth in bacteria
  Bacterial resistance: Ampicillin, 100 μg/mL
  Growth temperature: 37°C
  Growth strain: XL1 Blue
  Copy number: High Copy
Gene/Insert
  Gene/Insert name: LF82_809
  Insert size (bp): 213
  Promoter: CMV
  Tag / fusion protein: mEmerald (N terminal on backbone)
  Cloning method: Ligation Independent Cloning
  Sequencing primers: 5′ ACTTCTGCTCTAAAAGCTGCGG; 3′ CACTGCATTCTAGTTGTGGTTTGTC
Terms and licenses: Academic/Nonprofit Terms; Industry Terms: Not Available to Industry
How to cite: pCMV_mEm_4GS_LF82_809 was a gift from Alan Huett (Addgene plasmid # 100407 ; http://n2t.net/addgene:100407 ; RRID:Addgene_100407)
