>Addgene plasmid #100407 | pCMV_mEm_4GS_LF82_809 | depositor partial sequence | sequence record 183726 | Sequence across LF82 gene insert region
CTCGGCATGGACGAGCTGTACAAGCGAATTGGTGGAGGGGGCGGTTCCGGTGGCGGAGGTTCCCGAATTC
GTCGACGGAGATCTGATATGGAAATCACGGCTGATCAGTTTGTGACTTGCCGTAGCAGGAGAGTGCTGAC
GGATGACGGACAGCAGGGGATGGACGGTAAACTAGGTATTGGGTCTTCTACAGAGAAGACTCAAGGGTTG
GTAGCAGCGGTGATTTATGCTAACTGCGCAGACCTTAACAACCAACAGCTTGATGAGATTATCGAGTGGG
TTCGTCTCTATAAGTACTGAATCGGTACCCTCGAGAAGCTTGCGGCCGCGGGGATCCAGACATGATAAGA
TACATTGATGAGTTTGGACAAACCACAACTAGAATGCAGTGAAAAAAATGCTTTATTTGTGAAATTTGTG
ATGCTATTGCTTTATTTGTAACCATTATAAGCTGCAATAAACAAGTTAACAACAACAATTGCATTCATTT
TATGTTTCAGGTTCAGGGGGAGGTGTGGGAGGTTTTTTCGGATCCTCTAGAGTCGATCTGCAGGCATGCT
AGCTTGGCGTAATCATGGTCATAGCTGTTTCCTGTGTGAAATTGTTATCCGCTCACAATTCCACACAACA
TACGAGCCGGAAGCATAAAGTGTAAAGCCTGGGGTGCCTAATGAGTGAGCTAACTCACATTAATTGCGTT
GCGCTCACTGCCCGCTTTCCAGTCGGGAAACCTGTCGTGCCAGCTGCATTAATGAATCGGCCAACGCGCG
GGGAGAGGCGGTTTGCGTATTGGGCGCTCTTCCGCTTCCTCGCTCACTGACTCGCTGCGCTCGGTCGTTC
GGCTGCGGCGAGCGGTATCAGCTCACTCAAAGGCGGTAATACGGTTATCCACAGAATCAGGGGATNACGC
AGGAAAGAACATGTGAGCAAAAGGCCAGCAAAAGGCCAGGAACCGTAAAAAGGCCGCGTTGCTGGCGTTT
TTCCATAGGCTCCGCCCCCCNGACGAG
